>Addgene plasmid #16586 | pHAHA | addgene partial sequence | sequence record 23009 | CMV-F 5'-CGCAAATGGGCGGTAGGCGTG-3'
TAGCAGAGCTCGTTTAGTGACCGTCAGATCTCTAGAAGCTGGGTACCGAAATGGGATACGATGTTCCAGA
TTACGCTTCGTACGATGTTCCAGATTACGCAAGCTTGCTAGCGGCCGCTCGAGGCCGGCAAGGCCGGATC
CAGACATGATAAGATACATTGATGAGTTTGGACAAACCACAACTAGAATGCAGTGAAAAAAATGCTTTAT
TTGTGAAATTTGTGATGCTATTGCTTTATTTGTAACCATTATAAGCTGCAATAAACAAGTTAACAACAAC
AATTGCATTCATTTTATGTTTCAGGTTCAGGGGGAGGTGTGGGAGGTTTTTTAAAGCAAGTAAAACCTCT
ACAAATGTGGTATGGCTGATTATGATCCGGCTGCCTCGCGCGTTTCGGTGATGACGGTGAAAACCTCTGA
CACATGCAGCTCCCGGAGACGGTCACAGCTTGTCTGTAAGCGGATGCCGGGAGCAGACAAGCCCGTCAGG
GCGCGTCAGCGGGTGTTGGCGGGTGTCGGGGCGCAGCCATGAGGTCGACTCTAGAGGATCGATCCCCGCC
CCGGACGAACTAAACCTGACTACGACATCTCTGCCCCTTCTTCGCGGGGCAGTGCATGTAATCCCTTCAG
TTGGTTGGTACAACTTGCCAACTGGGCCCTGTTCCACATGTGACACGGGGGGGGACCAAACACAAAGGGG
TTCTCTGACTGTAGTTGACATCCTTATAAATGGATGTGCACA
