[The description below was written by a language model from this plasmid's Addgene catalogue record.]
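Description:
pHAHA is an empty mammalian expression backbone derived from pCEP4 (about 10.4 kb) and modified to carry a tandem double haemagglutinin (2x HA) epitope tag. It contains no gene of interest. Instead, it is meant to receive a coding sequence by restriction cloning, so that the expressed protein carries the double HA tag. According to the depositor, the tag can be placed at either the N-terminus or the C-terminus of the inserted protein. KpnI and HindIII are recorded as the 5′ and 3′ cloning sites, and both remain intact.

In bacteria the plasmid is maintained at high copy under ampicillin selection. Transfected mammalian cells are selected with hygromycin. The record does not name the promoter, but a CMV forward primer is listed for sequencing, which fits the CMV immediate-early promoter found in the pCEP4 parent. pCEP4 is generally known as an episomal vector carrying the Epstein-Barr virus oriP and EBNA-1 elements, which allow extrachromosomal maintenance in primate cells. No feature table is provided, however, so whether these elements are retained and how they are arranged in pHAHA cannot be confirmed here. The exact position of the HA repeats relative to the cloning sites is also not given.

The HA epitope is small and well characterised, and doubling it typically improves antibody detection. The vector therefore suits expression of proteins for western blotting, immunofluorescence or immunoprecipitation when no specific antibody is available. The associated publication concerns apoptosis in colorectal cancer cells.
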