Addgene plasmid #16586: pHAHA
Purpose: (Empty Backbone)
Depositing lab: Bert Vogelstein. Depositing organization: Johns Hopkins University and School of Medicine. Publication: PUMA induces the rapid apoptosis of colorectal cancer cells. Yu J, Zhang L, Hwang PM, Kinzler KW, Vogelstein B. Mol Cell. 2001 Mar . 7(3):673-82. 10.1016/S1097-2765(01)00213-1 PubMed 11463391.
Backbone
  Vector backbone: pCEP4
  Backbone manufacturer: Invitrogen
  Backbone size (bp): 10400
  Vector type: Mammalian Expression
  Selectable markers: Hygromycin
Growth in bacteria
  Bacterial resistance: Ampicillin, 100 μg/mL
  Growth temperature: 37°C
  Growth strain: DH5alpha
  Copy number: High Copy
Gene/Insert
  Gene/Insert name: None
  Tag / fusion protein: 2x HA
  Cloning method: Restriction Enzyme; 5′ cloning site KpnI (not destroyed); 3′ cloning site HindIII (not destroyed)
  Sequencing primers: 5′ CMV-F
Terms and licenses: Academic/Nonprofit Terms; Industry Terms: Not Available to Industry
Depositor comments: This construct can be used to express a double HA-tagged protein of interest, either as a C-terminal or N-terminal addition.
How to cite: pHAHA was a gift from Bert Vogelstein (Addgene plasmid # 16586 ; http://n2t.net/addgene:16586 ; RRID:Addgene_16586)
